Addgene plasmid #111818: pGEMT-TPE2A-Mef2c-Tdtomato-Gata4-Tbx5
Purpose: Quadcistronic construct: Co-express four genes by three 2A peptides -- T2A, P2A and E2A
Depositing lab: Li Qian. Depositing organization: University of North Carolina at Chapel Hill. Publication: Systematic comparison of 2A peptides for cloning multi-genes in a polycistronic vector. Liu Z, Chen O, Wall JBJ, Zheng M, Zhou Y, Wang L, Ruth Vaseghi H, Qian L, Liu J. Sci Rep. 2017 May 19;7(1):2193. doi: 10.1038/s41598-017-02460-2. PubMed 28526819.
Backbone
  Vector backbone: pGEMT-easy
  Backbone size w/o insert (bp): 3000
  Total vector size (bp): 8800
  Vector type: cloning intermediate
Growth in bacteria
  Bacterial resistance: Ampicillin, 100 μg/mL
  Growth temperature: 37°C
  Growth strain: DH5alpha
  Copy number: High Copy
Gene/Insert 1
  Gene/Insert name: Mef2c
  Species: M. musculus (mouse)
  Insert size (bp): 1300
  Entrez Gene: Mef2c (a.k.a. 5430401D19Rik, 9930028G15Rik, Mef2)
  Cloning method: Restriction Enzyme; 5′ cloning site BamHI (not destroyed); 3′ cloning site NheI (not destroyed)
  Sequencing primers: 5′ M13 F/T7; 3′ T2A-r
Gene/Insert 2
  Gene/Insert name: Tdtomato
  Insert size (bp): 1400
  Cloning method: Restriction Enzyme; 5′ cloning site SpeI (not destroyed); 3′ cloning site HindIII (not destroyed)
  Sequencing primers: 5′ T2A-f; 3′ P2A-r
Gene/Insert 3
  Gene/Insert name: Gata4
  Species: M. musculus (mouse)
  Insert size (bp): 1300
  Entrez Gene: Gata4 (a.k.a. Gata-4)
  Cloning method: Restriction Enzyme; 5′ cloning site XhoI (not destroyed); 3′ cloning site BspEI (not destroyed)
  Sequencing primers: 5′ P2A-f; 3′ E2A-r
Gene/Insert 4
  Gene/Insert name: Tbx5
  Insert size (bp): 1500
  Cloning method: Restriction Enzyme; 5′ cloning site XbaI (not destroyed); 3′ cloning site SalI (not destroyed)
  Sequencing primers: 5′ E2A-f; 3′ M13R/SP6
Terms and licenses: Academic/Nonprofit Terms; Industry Terms: Not Available to Industry
Depositor comments: Please note that there are some discrepancies between Addgene's quality control sequence and the depositor's sequence. The depositor noted that these discrepancies do NOT affect plasmid function.
How to cite: pGEMT-TPE2A-Mef2c-Tdtomato-Gata4-Tbx5 was a gift from Li Qian (Addgene plasmid # 111818 ; http://n2t.net/addgene:111818 ; RRID:Addgene_111818)
