[The description below was written by a language model from this plasmid's Addgene catalogue record and pLannotate feature annotations shown in this document.]
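Description:
pGEMT-TPE2A-Mef2c-Tdtomato-Gata4-Tbx5 is a roughly 8.8 kb cloning intermediate built on the pGEM-T Easy backbone and propagated in E. coli. It carries a high-copy ColE1/pUC-type origin, an ampicillin resistance gene (β-lactamase) with its own promoter, and an f1 phage origin for single-stranded DNA production. The insert interrupts the lacZα region and is flanked by bacteriophage T7 and SP6 promoters, with T7 reading in the sense direction. No eukaryotic promoter or polyadenylation signal is annotated, consistent with its listing as an intermediate from which the cassette would be moved into an expression vector rather than expressed directly in mammalian cells.

The payload is a quadcistronic open reading frame arranged as Mef2c, tdTomato, Gata4 and Tbx5, joined by three different 2A peptides in the order T2A, P2A and E2A. At each 2A sequence the eukaryotic ribosome skips a peptide bond, so one transcript yields four separate proteins. Mef2c, Gata4 and Tbx5 are mouse cardiac transcription factors, and tdTomato is an orange-red tandem-dimer fluorescent reporter. Each gene sits between its own pair of retained restriction sites, so individual positions can be exchanged modularly. The automated annotation identifies T2A (as a fragment) and E2A, but not P2A; an unannotated gap between tdTomato and Gata4 is where the catalogue places it.

The construct comes from a systematic comparison of 2A peptides in polycistronic vectors. The two sequence records, from the repository and the depositor, differ slightly in length but share the same feature layout, and the depositor states that the discrepancies do not affect function.
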