Features (pLannotate 1.2.2; 18 found; start..end, strand, type, name):
     34..1329    +  CDS            Mef2c (fragment): MEF2C_MOUSE - Experimental evidence at protein level: Swiss-Prot protein existence level 1. Transcription activator which binds specifically to the MEF2 element present in the regulatory regions of many muscle-specific genes. Controls cardiac morphogenesis and myogenesis, and is also involved in vascular development. Enhances transcriptional activation mediated by SOX18 (PubMed:11554755). May also be involved in neurogenesis and in the development of cortical architecture. Isoforms that lack the repressor domain are more active than isoform 1 (By similarity). Plays an essential role in hippoca
   1345..1397    +  CDS            T2A (fragment): 2A peptide from Thosea asigna virus capsid protein Eukaryotic ribosomes fail to insert a peptide bond between the Gly and Pro residues, yielding separate polypeptides.
   1405..2832    +  CDS            tdTomato: tdTomato is a basic (constitutively fluorescent) orange fluorescent protein published in 2004, derived from Discosoma sp.. It is reported to be a somewhat slowly-maturing tandem dimer with low acid sensitivity.
   2911..4233    +  CDS            Gata4: GATA4_MOUSE - Also known as Gata-4. Experimental evidence at protein level: Swiss-Prot protein existence level 1. Transcriptional activator that binds to the consensus sequence 5'-AGATAG-3' and plays a key role in cardiac development (By similarity). In cooperation with TBX5, it binds to cardiac super- enhancers and promotes cardiomyocyte gene expression, while it downregulates endocardial and endothelial gene expression (By similarity). Involved in bone morphogenetic protein (BMP)-mediated induction of cardiac-specific gene expression (By similarity). Binds to BMP response element (BMPRE) DNA
   4249..4308    +  CDS            E2A: 2A peptide from equine rhinitis A virus polyprotein Eukaryotic ribosomes fail to insert a peptide bond between the Gly and Pro residues, yielding separate polypeptides.
   4315..5868    +  CDS            Tbx5: TBX5_MOUSE - Experimental evidence at protein level: Swiss-Prot protein existence level 1. DNA-binding protein that regulates the transcription of several genes and is involved in heart development and limb pattern formation. Binds to the core DNA motif of NPPA promoter. From Mus musculus (Mouse).
   5915..5933    -  promoter       SP6 promoter: promoter for bacteriophage SP6 RNA polymerase
   5975..5991    -  protein_bind   lac operator: The lac repressor binds to the lac operator to inhibit transcription in E. coli. This inhibition can be relieved by adding lactose or isopropyl-β-D-thiogalactopyranoside (IPTG). lac repressor encoded by lacI
   5999..6029    -  promoter       lac promoter: promoter for the E. coli lac operon
   6044..6065    -  protein_bind   CAP binding site: CAP binding activates transcription in the presence of cAMP. E. coli catabolite activator protein
   6078..6170    -  CDS            lacI (fragment): lac repressor; lacI; The lac repressor binds to the lac operator to inhibit transcription in E. coli. This inhibition can be relieved by adding lactose or isopropyl-β-D-thiogalactopyranoside (IPTG).
   6353..6941    -  rep_origin     ori: high-copy-number ColE1/pMB1/pBR322/pUC origin of replication
   7112..7972    -  CDS            AmpR: β-lactamase; bla; confers resistance to ampicillin, carbenicillin, and related antibiotics
   7973..8077    -  promoter       AmpR promoter: bla
   8104..8154    +  misc_feature   bom (fragment): basis of mobility region from pBR322
   8182..8610    -  rep_origin     f1 ori (sequence partly withheld): f1 bacteriophage origin of replication; arrow indicates direction of (+) strand synthesis
   8614..8771    -  CDS            lacZα (fragment): LacZα fragment of β-galactosidase; lacZ fragment
   8774..2       +  promoter       T7 promoter (across the origin): promoter for bacteriophage T7 RNA polymerase
>Addgene plasmid #111818 | pGEMT-TPE2A-Mef2c-Tdtomato-Gata4-Tbx5 | depositor full sequence | sequence record 210073 | pGEMT-TPE2A-Mef2c-Tdtomato-Gata4-Tbx5 sequence 8790 bps
GGGCGAATTGGGCCCGACGTCGGATCCACCGCCATGGGGAGAAAAAAGATTCAGATTACGAGGATAATGG
ATGAGCGTAACAGACAGGTGACTTTTACGAAGAGGAAATTTGGATTGATGAAGAAGGCTTATGAGCTGAG
CGTGCTGTGCGACTGTGAGATTGCACTGATCATCTTCAACAGCACCAACAAGCTGTTCCAGTACGCCAGC
ACTGACATGGATAAGGTGTTGCTCAAGTACACCGAGTACAACGAGCCGCACGAGAGCCGGACAAACTCAG
ACATTGTGGAGGCATTGAACAAGAAAGAAAACAAAGGCTCTGAAAGCCCCGATCCTGACTCCTCTTATGC
ACTCACCCCACGCACTGAAGAAAAATACAAAAAAATTAATGAAGAATTTGATAATATGATCAAGAGTCAT
AAAATTCCTGCTGTTCCACCTCCCAGCTTTGAGATGCCAGTTACCATCCCAGTGTCCAGCCATAACAGTT
TGGTGTACAGCAATCCTGTCAGCACACTGGGAAACCCCAATCTTCTGCCACTGGCCCACCCGTCTCTGCA
GAGGAATAGTATGTCTCCTGGTGTAACACATAGACCTCCAAGTGCAGGTAACACAGGCGGTCTGATGGGC
GGAGATCTGACATCCGGTGCAGGCACCAGCGCAGGGAATGGATACGGCAACCCCCGGAACTCACCAGGCC
TGCTGGTCTCACCTGGTAACCTGAACAAGAATATACAAGCCAAATCTCCTCCCCCTATGAATCTAGGAAT
GAATAATCGTAAGCCAGATCTCCGCGTTCTTATCCCACCTGGCAGCAAGAACACGATGCCATCAGTGAAT
CAAAGGATAAATAACTCCCAGTCGGCTCAGTCATTGGCTACCCCGGTGGTTTCCGTAGCAACTCCTACTT
TACCAGGACAAGGAATGGGAGGATATCCATCAGCCATTTCAACAACATATGGTACTGAGTACTCTCTGAG
TAGCGCAGATCTGTCATCTCTGTCTGGCTTCAACACTGCCAGTGCGCTCCACCTCGGCTCTGTAACTGGC
TGGCAGCAGCAGCACCTACATAACATGCCGCCATCTGCCCTCAGTCAGTTGGGAGACCGTACCACCACCC
CTTCGAGATACCCACAACACACCACGCGCCACGAGGCGGGGAGGTCTCCTGTTGACAGCTTGAGCAGCTG
TAGCAGTTCCTACGATGGGAGCGACCGAGAGGATCACCGGAACGAATTCCACTCCCCCATTGGACTCACC
AGACCTTCGCCGGACGAAAGGGAAAGTCCTTCAGTCAAGCGCATGCGACTCTCTGAAGGATGGGCAACAG
CTAGCGGCTCCGGCGAGGGCAGGGGAAGTCTTCTAACATGCGGGGACGTGGAGGAAAATCCCGGCCCAAC
TAGTATGGTGAGCAAGGGCGAGGAGGTCATCAAAGAGTTCATGCGCTTCAAGGTGCGCATGGAGGGCTCC
ATGAACGGCCACGAGTTCGAGATCGAGGGCGAGGGCGAGGGCCGCCCCTACGAGGGCACCCAGACCGCCA
AGCTGAAGGTGACCAAGGGCGGCCCCCTGCCCTTCGCCTGGGACATCCTGTCCCCCCAGTTCATGTACGG
CTCCAAGGCGTACGTGAAGCACCCCGCCGACATCCCCGATTACAAGAAGCTGTCCTTCCCCGAGGGCTTC
AAGTGGGAGCGCGTGATGAACTTCGAGGACGGCGGTCTGGTGACCGTGACCCAGGACTCCTCCCTGCAGG
ACGGCACGCTGATCTACAAGGTGAAGATGCGCGGCACCAACTTCCCCCCCGACGGCCCCGTAATGCAGAA
GAAGACCATGGGCTGGGAGGCCTCCACCGAGCGCCTGTACCCCCGCGACGGCGTGCTGAAGGGCGAGATC
CACCAGGCCCTGAAGCTGAAGGACGGCGGCCACTACCTGGTGGAGTTCAAGACCATCTACATGGCCAAGA
AGCCCGTGCAACTGCCCGGCTACTACTACGTGGACACCAAGCTGGACATCACCTCCCACAACGAGGACTA
CACCATCGTGGAACAGTACGAGCGCTCCGAGGGCCGCCACCACCTGTTCCTGGGGCATGGCACCGGCAGC
ACCGGCAGCGGCAGCTCCGGCACCGCCTCCTCCGAGGACAACAACATGGCCGTCATCAAAGAGTTCATGC
GCTTCAAGGTGCGCATGGAGGGCTCCATGAACGGCCACGAGTTCGAGATCGAGGGCGAGGGCGAGGGCCG
CCCCTACGAGGGCACCCAGACCGCCAAGCTGAAGGTGACCAAGGGCGGCCCCCTGCCCTTCGCCTGGGAC
ATCCTGTCCCCCCAGTTCATGTACGGCTCCAAGGCGTACGTGAAGCACCCCGCCGACATCCCCGATTACA
AGAAGCTGTCCTTCCCCGAGGGCTTCAAGTGGGAGCGCGTGATGAACTTCGAGGACGGCGGTCTGGTGAC
CGTGACCCAGGACTCCTCCCTGCAGGACGGCACGCTGATCTACAAGGTGAAGATGCGCGGCACCAACTTC
CCCCCCGACGGCCCCGTAATGCAGAAGAAGACCATGGGCTGGGAGGCCTCCACCGAGCGCCTGTACCCCC
GCGACGGCGTGCTGAAGGGCGAGATCCACCAGGCCCTGAAGCTGAAGGACGGCGGCCGCTACCTGGTGGA
GTTCAAGACCATCTACATGGCCAAGAAGCCCGTGCAACTGCCCGGCTACTACTACGTGGACACCAAGCTG
GACATCACCTCCCACAACGAGGACTACACCATCGTGGAACAGTACGAGCGCTCCGAGGGCCGCCACCACC
TGTTCCTGTACGGCATGGACGAGCTGTACAAGAAGCTTGGCAGCGGCGCCACAAACTTCTCTCTGCTAAA
GCAAGCAGGTGATGTTGAAGAAAACCCCGGGCCTCTCGAGATGTACCAAAGCCTGGCCATGGCCGCCAAC
CACGGCCCCCCGCCCGGCGCCTACGAAGCAGGTGGCCCTGGCGCCTTCATGCACAGCGCGGGCGCCGCGT
CCTCGCCCGTCTACGTGCCCACTCCGCGGGTGCCGTCCTCTGTGCTGGGCCTGTCCTACCTGCAGGGCGG
TGGCAGTGCCGCTGCAGCTGGAACCACCTCGGGTGGCAGCTCCGGGGCCGGCCCGTCGGGTGCAGGGCCT
GGGACCCAGCAGGGTAGCCCTGGCTGGAGCCAAGCTGGAGCCGAGGGAGCCGCCTACACCCCGCCGCCCG
TGTCCCCGCGCTTCTCTTTCCCGGGGACTACTGGGTCCCTGGCAGCAGCTGCCGCCGCTGCCGCAGCCCG
GGAAGCTGCAGCCTACGGCAGTGGCGGCGGGGCGGCGGGCGCTGGTCTGGCTGGCCGAGAGCAGTACGGG
CGTCCGGGCTTCGCCGGCTCCTACTCCAGCCCCTACCCAGCCTACATGGCCGACGTGGGAGCATCCTGGG
CCGCAGCCGCTGCCGCCTCTGCCGGCCCCTTCGACAGCCCAGTCCTGCACAGCCTGCCTGGACGGGCCAA
CCCTGGAAGACACCCCAATCTCGATATGTTTGATGACTTCTCAGAAGGCAGAGAGTGTGTCAATTGTGGG
GCCATGTCCACCCCACTCTGGAGGCGAGATGGGACGGGACACTACCTGTGCAATGCCTGTGGCCTCTATC
ACAAGATGAACGGCATCAACCGGCCCCTCATTAAGCCTCAGCGCCGCCTGTCCGCTTCCCGCCGGGTAGG
CCTCTCCTGTGCCAACTGCCAGACTACCACCACCACGCTGTGGCGTCGTAATGCCGAGGGTGAGCCTGTA
TGTAATGCCTGCGGCCTCTACATGAAGCTCCATGGGGTTCCCAGGCCTCTTGCAATGCGGAAGGAGGGGA
TTCAAACCAGAAAACGGAAGCCCAAGAACCTGAATAAATCTAAGACGCCAGCAGGTCCTGCTGGTGAGAC
CCTCCCTCCCTCCAGTGGTGCCTCCAGCGGTAACTCCAGCAATGCCACTAGCAGCAGCAGCAGCAGTGAA
GAGATGCGCCCCATCAAGACAGAGCCCGGGCTGTCATCTCACTATGGGCACAGCAGCTCCATGTCCCAGA
CATTCAGTACTGTGTCCGGCCACGGGCCCTCCATCCATCCAGTGCTGTCTGCTCTGAAGCTGTCCCCACA
AGGCTATGCATCTCCTGTCACTCAGACATCGCAGGCCAGCTCCAAGCAGGACTCTTGGAACAGCCTGGTC
CTGGCTGACAGTCATGGGGACATAATCACCGCGTCCGGAGGCTCGGGCCAGTGTACTAATTATGCTCTCT
TGAAATTGGCTGGAGATGTTGAGAGCAACCCAGGTCCCTCTAGAATGGCCGATACAGATGAGGGCTTTGG
CCTGGCGCGCACGCCTCTGGAGCCTGATTCCAAAGACAGGTCTTGCGATTCGAAACCTGAGAGTGCTCTG
GGGGCTCCCAGCAAGTCTCCATCATCCCCGCAGGCTGCCTTCACCCAGCAGGGCATGGAAGGAATCAAGG
TGTTTCTTCATGAACGTGAACTGTGGCTGAAGTTCCACGAAGTGGGCACAGAGATGATCATCACCAAGGC
AGGGAGGAGAATGTTTCCTAGTTACAAAGTGAAGGTGACTGGCCTTAATCCCAAAACGAAGTATATTCTT
CTCATGGATATTGTTCCCGCAGACGACCACAGATATAAATTTGCTGATAACAAATGGTCCGTAACTGGCA
AAGCAGAGCCTGCCATGCCGGGGCGCCTTTACGTGCACCCGGACTCCCCAGCAACCGGAGCCCACTGGAT
GCGACAACTTGTCTCCTTCCAGAAGCTCAAACTCACCAACAACCACCTGGACCCGTTTGGACACATTATC
CTGAACTCCATGCACAAATACCAGCCCCGATTACACATCGTGAAAGCAGACGAAAATAATGGGTTCGGTT
CAAAGAACACTGCGTTTTGCACCCACGTCTTCCCGGAGACAGCTTTTATCGCTGTGACTTCGTACCAGAA
TCACAAGATCACACAGCTGAAAATTGAGAACAACCCCTTCGCCAAAGGCTTTCGGGGCAGTGATGACCTG
GAGTTACACAGGATGTCTCGGATGCAAAGTAAAGAGTATCCTGTGGTTCCCAGGAGCACAGTGAGGCACA
AAGTCACCTCCAACCACAGCCCCTTCAGCAGCGAGACCCGAGCTCTCTCCACCTCATCCAATTTAGGGTC
CCAGTACCAGTGTGAGAATGGTGTCTCTGGCCCCTCCCAGGACCTTCTGCCCCCACCTAACCCATACCCA
CTGGCCCAGGAGCACAGCCAAATTTACCACTGTACCAAGAGGAAAGATGAGGAATGTTCCAGCACGGAGC
ACCCCTATAAGAAGCCGTACATGGAGACATCCCCCAGCGAGGAAGACACCTTCTATCGCTCGGGCTACCC
CCAGCAGCAGGGCCTGAGTACCTCTTACAGGACAGAGTCGGCCCAGCGGCAGGCCTGCATGTATGCCAGC
TCCGCTCCCCCCAGCGAGCCCGTGCCTAGCCTGGAGGACATCAGCTGTAACACATGGCCCAGCATGCCCT
CCTATAGCAGCTGTACCGTCACCACCGTGCAGCCCATGGACCGTCTTCCCTACCAGCACTTCTCCGCTCA
TTTCACCTCGGGGCCCCTGGTCCCTCGGTTGGCTGGCATGGCCAACCATGGTTCTCCCCAGCTCGGCGAA
GGGATGTTTCAGCACCAGACCTCAGTGGCCCATCAGCCTGTGGTCAGGCAGTGCGGGCCTCAGACTGGCC
TTCAGTCTCCGGGCGGCCTCCAGCCCCCAGAGTTTCTCTACACTCACGGCGTGCCCAGGACCCTGTCCCC
CCATCAGTATCACTCGGTACACGGCGTCGGCATGGTGCCAGAGTGGAGTGAGAATAGCTAAGTCGACGCG
GCCGCCCAACGCGTTGGATGCATAGCTTGAGTATTCTATAGTGTCACCTAAATAGCTTGGCGTAATCATG
GTCATAGCTGTTTCCTGTGTGAAATTGTTATCCGCTCACAATTCCACACAACATACGAGCCGGAAGCATA
AAGTGTAAAGCCTGGGGTGCCTAATGAGTGAGCTAACTCACATTAATTGCGTTGCGCTCACTGCCCGCTT
TCCAGTCGGGAAACCTGTCGTGCCAGCTGCATTAATGAATCGGCCAACGCGCGGGGAGAGGCGGTTTGCG
TATTGGGCGCTCTTCCGCTTCCTCGCTCACTGACTCGCTGCGCTCGGTCGTTCGGCTGCGGCGAGCGGTA
TCAGCTCACTCAAAGGCGGTAATACGGTTATCCACAGAATCAGGGGATAACGCAGGAAAGAACATGTGAG
CAAAAGGCCAGCAAAAGGCCAGGAACCGTAAAAAGGCCGCGTTGCTGGCGTTTTTCCATAGGCTCCGCCC
CCCTGACGAGCATCACAAAAATCGACGCTCAAGTCAGAGGTGGCGAAACCCGACAGGACTATAAAGATAC
CAGGCGTTTCCCCCTGGAAGCTCCCTCGTGCGCTCTCCTGTTCCGACCCTGCCGCTTACCGGATACCTGT
CCGCCTTTCTCCCTTCGGGAAGCGTGGCGCTTTCTCATAGCTCACGCTGTAGGTATCTCAGTTCGGTGTA
GGTCGTTCGCTCCAAGCTGGGCTGTGTGCACGAACCCCCCGTTCAGCCCGACCGCTGCGCCTTATCCGGT
AACTATCGTCTTGAGTCCAACCCGGTAAGACACGACTTATCGCCACTGGCAGCAGCCACTGGTAACAGGA
TTAGCAGAGCGAGGTATGTAGGCGGTGCTACAGAGTTCTTGAAGTGGTGGCCTAACTACGGCTACACTAG
AAGAACAGTATTTGGTATCTGCGCTCTGCTGAAGCCAGTTACCTTCGGAAAAAGAGTTGGTAGCTCTTGA
TCCGGCAAACAAACCACCGCTGGTAGCGGTGGTTTTTTTGTTTGCAAGCAGCAGATTACGCGCAGAAAAA
AAGGATCTCAAGAAGATCCTTTGATCTTTTCTACGGGGTCTGACGCTCAGTGGAACGAAAACTCACGTTA
AGGGATTTTGGTCATGAGATTATCAAAAAGGATCTTCACCTAGATCCTTTTAAATTAAAAATGAAGTTTT
AAATCAATCTAAAGTATATATGAGTAAACTTGGTCTGACAGTTACCAATGCTTAATCAGTGAGGCACCTA
TCTCAGCGATCTGTCTATTTCGTTCATCCATAGTTGCCTGACTCCCCGTCGTGTAGATAACTACGATACG
GGAGGGCTTACCATCTGGCCCCAGTGCTGCAATGATACCGCGAGACCCACGCTCACCGGCTCCAGATTTA
TCAGCAATAAACCAGCCAGCCGGAAGGGCCGAGCGCAGAAGTGGTCCTGCAACTTTATCCGCCTCCATCC
AGTCTATTAATTGTTGCCGGGAAGCTAGAGTAAGTAGTTCGCCAGTTAATAGTTTGCGCAACGTTGTTGC
CATTGCTACAGGCATCGTGGTGTCACGCTCGTCGTTTGGTATGGCTTCATTCAGCTCCGGTTCCCAACGA
TCAAGGCGAGTTACATGATCCCCCATGTTGTGCAAAAAAGCGGTTAGCTCCTTCGGTCCTCCGATCGTTG
TCAGAAGTAAGTTGGCCGCAGTGTTATCACTCATGGTTATGGCAGCACTGCATAATTCTCTTACTGTCAT
GCCATCCGTAAGATGCTTTTCTGTGACTGGTGAGTACTCAACCAAGTCATTCTGAGAATAGTGTATGCGG
CGACCGAGTTGCTCTTGCCCGGCGTCAATACGGGATAATACCGCGCCACATAGCAGAACTTTAAAAGTGC
TCATCATTGGAAAACGTTCTTCGGGGCGAAAACTCTCAAGGATCTTACCGCTGTTGAGATCCAGTTCGAT
GTAACCCACTCGTGCACCCAACTGATCTTCAGCATCTTTTACTTTCACCAGCGTTTCTGGGTGAGCAAAA
ACAGGAAGGCAAAATGCCGCAAAAAAGGGAATAAGGGCGACACGGAAATGTTGAATACTCATACTCTTCC
TTTTTCAATATTATTGAAGCATTTATCAGGGTTATTGTCTCATGAGCGGATACATATTTGAATGTATTTA
GAAAAATAAACAAATAGGGGTTCCGCGCACATTTCCCCGAAAAGTGCCACCTGATGCGGTGTGAAATACC
GCACAGATGCGTAAGGAGAAAATACCGCATCAGGAAATTGTAAGCGTTAATATTTTGTTAAAATTCGCGT
TAAATTTTTGTTAAATCAGCTCATTTTTTAACCAATAGGCCGAAATCGGCAAAATCCCTTATAAATCAAA
AGAATAGACCGAGATAGGGT
[37 nt withheld, positions 8281-8317]
AAAGAACGTGGACTCCAACGTCAAAGG
[49 nt withheld, positions 8345-8393]
T
[91 nt withheld, positions 8395-8485]
G
[124 nt withheld, positions 8487-8610]
CCATTCGCCATTCAGGCTGCGCAACTGTTGGGAAGGGCGATCGGTGCGGGCCTCTTCGCTATTACGCCAG
CTGGCGAAAGGGGGATGTGCTGCAAGGCGATTAAGTTGGGTAACGCCAGGGTTTTCCCAGTCACGACGTT
GTAAAACGACGGCCAGTGAATTGTAATACGACTCACTATA
