Features (pLannotate 1.2.2; 18 found; start..end, strand, type, name):
     24..42      +  promoter       T7 promoter: promoter for bacteriophage T7 RNA polymerase
    102..1397    +  CDS            Mef2c (fragment): MEF2C_MOUSE - Experimental evidence at protein level: Swiss-Prot protein existence level 1. Transcription activator which binds specifically to the MEF2 element present in the regulatory regions of many muscle-specific genes. Controls cardiac morphogenesis and myogenesis, and is also involved in vascular development. Enhances transcriptional activation mediated by SOX18 (PubMed:11554755). May also be involved in neurogenesis and in the development of cortical architecture. Isoforms that lack the repressor domain are more active than isoform 1 (By similarity). Plays an essential role in hippoca
   1413..1465    +  CDS            T2A (fragment): 2A peptide from Thosea asigna virus capsid protein Eukaryotic ribosomes fail to insert a peptide bond between the Gly and Pro residues, yielding separate polypeptides.
   1473..2900    +  CDS            tdTomato: tdTomato is a basic (constitutively fluorescent) orange fluorescent protein published in 2004, derived from Discosoma sp.. It is reported to be a somewhat slowly-maturing tandem dimer with low acid sensitivity.
   2979..4301    +  CDS            Gata4: GATA4_MOUSE - Also known as Gata-4. Experimental evidence at protein level: Swiss-Prot protein existence level 1. Transcriptional activator that binds to the consensus sequence 5'-AGATAG-3' and plays a key role in cardiac development (By similarity). In cooperation with TBX5, it binds to cardiac super- enhancers and promotes cardiomyocyte gene expression, while it downregulates endocardial and endothelial gene expression (By similarity). Involved in bone morphogenetic protein (BMP)-mediated induction of cardiac-specific gene expression (By similarity). Binds to BMP response element (BMPRE) DNA
   4317..4376    +  CDS            E2A: 2A peptide from equine rhinitis A virus polyprotein Eukaryotic ribosomes fail to insert a peptide bond between the Gly and Pro residues, yielding separate polypeptides.
   4383..5936    +  CDS            Tbx5: TBX5_MOUSE - Experimental evidence at protein level: Swiss-Prot protein existence level 1. DNA-binding protein that regulates the transcription of several genes and is involved in heart development and limb pattern formation. Binds to the core DNA motif of NPPA promoter. From Mus musculus (Mouse).
   5983..6001    -  promoter       SP6 promoter: promoter for bacteriophage SP6 RNA polymerase
   6043..6059    -  protein_bind   lac operator: The lac repressor binds to the lac operator to inhibit transcription in E. coli. This inhibition can be relieved by adding lactose or isopropyl-β-D-thiogalactopyranoside (IPTG). lac repressor encoded by lacI
   6067..6097    -  promoter       lac promoter: promoter for the E. coli lac operon
   6112..6133    -  protein_bind   CAP binding site: CAP binding activates transcription in the presence of cAMP. E. coli catabolite activator protein
   6146..6238    -  CDS            lacI (fragment): lac repressor; lacI; The lac repressor binds to the lac operator to inhibit transcription in E. coli. This inhibition can be relieved by adding lactose or isopropyl-β-D-thiogalactopyranoside (IPTG).
   6421..7009    -  rep_origin     ori: high-copy-number ColE1/pMB1/pBR322/pUC origin of replication
   7180..8040    -  CDS            AmpR: β-lactamase; bla; confers resistance to ampicillin, carbenicillin, and related antibiotics
   8041..8145    -  promoter       AmpR promoter: bla
   8172..8222    +  misc_feature   bom (fragment): basis of mobility region from pBR322
   8250..8678    -  rep_origin     f1 ori (sequence partly withheld): f1 bacteriophage origin of replication; arrow indicates direction of (+) strand synthesis
   8682..21      -  CDS            lacZα (fragment) (across the origin): LacZα fragment of β-galactosidase; lacZ fragment
>Addgene plasmid #111818 | pGEMT-TPE2A-Mef2c-Tdtomato-Gata4-Tbx5 | addgene full sequence | sequence record 214541 | Addgene NGS Result
GTAAAACGACGGCCAGTGAATTGTAATACGACTCACTATAGGGCGAATTGGGCCCGACGTGATCCATCGA
TGTTAACACCGGTGACGTCGGATCCACCGCCATGGGGAGAAAAAAGATTCAGATTACGAGGATAATGGAT
GAGCGTAACAGACAGGTGACTTTTACGAAGAGGAAATTTGGATTGATGAAGAAGGCTTATGAGCTGAGCG
TGCTGTGCGACTGTGAGATTGCACTGATCATCTTCAACAGCACCAACAAGCTGTTCCAGTACGCCAGCAC
TGACATGGATAAGGTGTTGCTCAAGTACACCGAGTACAACGAGCCGCACGAGAGCCGGACAAACTCAGAC
ATTGTGGAGGCATTGAACAAGAAAGAAAACAAAGGCTCTGAAAGCCCCGATCCTGACTCCTCTTATGCAC
TCACCCCACGCACTGAAGAAAAATACAAAAAAATTAATGAAGAATTTGATAATATGATCAAGAGTCATAA
AATTCCTGCTGTTCCACCTCCCAGCTTTGAGATGCCAGTTACCATCCCAGTGTCCAGCCATAACAGTTTG
GTGTACAGCAATCCTGTCAGCACACTGGGAAACCCCAATCTTCTGCCACTGGCCCACCCGTCTCTGCAGA
GGAATAGTATGTCTCCTGGTGTAACACATAGACCTCCAAGTGCAGGTAACACAGGCGGTCTGATGGGCGG
AGATCTGACATCCGGTGCAGGCACCAGCGCAGGGAATGGATACGGCAACCCCCGGAACTCACCAGGCCTG
CTGGTCTCACCTGGTAACCTGAACAAGAATATACAAGCCAAATCTCCTCCCCCTATGAATCTAGGAATGA
ATAATCGTAAGCCAGATCTCCGCGTTCTTATCCCACCTGGCAGCAAGAACACGATGCCATCAGTGAATCA
AAGGATAAATAACTCCCAGTCGGCTCAGTCATTGGCTACCCCGGTGGTTTCCGTAGCAACTCCTACTTTA
CCAGGACAAGGAATGGGAGGATATCCATCAGCCATTTCAACAACATATGGTACTGAGTACTCTCTGAGTA
GCGCAGATCTGTCATCTCTGTCTGGCTTCAACACTGCCAGTGCGCTCCACCTCGGCTCTGTAACTGGCTG
GCAGCAGCAGCACCTACATAACATGCCGCCATCTGCCCTCAGTCAGTTGGGAGACCGTACCACCACCCCT
TCGAGATACCCACAACACACCACGCGCCACGAGGCGGGGAGGTCTCCTGTTGACAGCTTGAGCAGCTGTA
GCAGTTCCTACGATGGGAGCGACCGAGAGGATCACCGGAACGAATTCCACTCCCCCATTGGACTCACCAG
ACCTTCGCCGGACGAAAGGGAAAGTCCTTCAGTCAAGCGCATGCGACTCTCTGAAGGATGGGCAACAGCT
AGCGGCTCCGGCGAGGGCAGGGGAAGTCTTCTAACATGCGGGGACGTGGAGGAAAATCCCGGCCCAACTA
GTATGGTGAGCAAGGGCGAGGAGGTCATCAAAGAGTTCATGCGCTTCAAGGTGCGCATGGAGGGCTCCAT
GAACGGCCACGAGTTCGAGATCGAGGGCGAGGGCGAGGGCCGCCCCTACGAGGGCACCCAGACCGCCAAG
CTGAAGGTGACCAAGGGCGGCCCCCTGCCCTTCGCCTGGGACATCCTGTCCCCCCAGTTCATGTACGGCT
CCAAGGCGTACGTGAAGCACCCCGCCGACATCCCCGATTACAAGAAGCTGTCCTTCCCCGAGGGCTTCAA
GTGGGAGCGCGTGATGAACTTCGAGGACGGCGGTCTGGTGACCGTGACCCAGGACTCCTCCCTGCAGGAC
GGCACGCTGATCTACAAGGTGAAGATGCGCGGCACCAACTTCCCCCCCGACGGCCCCGTAATGCAGAAGA
AGACCATGGGCTGGGAGGCCTCCACCGAGCGCCTGTACCCCCGCGACGGCGTGCTGAAGGGCGAGATCCA
CCAGGCCCTGAAGCTGAAGGACGGCGGCCACTACCTGGTGGAGTTCAAGACCATCTACATGGCCAAGAAG
CCCGTGCAACTGCCCGGCTACTACTACGTGGACACCAAGCTGGACATCACCTCCCACAACGAGGACTACA
CCATCGTGGAACAGTACGAGCGCTCCGAGGGCCGCCACCACCTGTTCCTGGGGCATGGCACCGGCAGCAC
CGGCAGCGGCAGCTCCGGCACCGCCTCCTCCGAGGACAACAACATGGCCGTCATCAAAGAGTTCATGCGC
TTCAAGGTGCGCATGGAGGGCTCCATGAACGGCCACGAGTTCGAGATCGAGGGCGAGGGCGAGGGCCGCC
CCTACGAGGGCACCCAGACCGCCAAGCTGAAGGTGACCAAGGGCGGCCCCCTGCCCTTCGCCTGGGACAT
CCTGTCCCCCCAGTTCATGTACGGCTCCAAGGCGTACGTGAAGCACCCCGCCGACATCCCCGATTACAAG
AAGCTGTCCTTCCCCGAGGGCTTCAAGTGGGAGCGCGTGATGAACTTCGAGGACGGCGGTCTGGTGACCG
TGACCCAGGACTCCTCCCTGCAGGACGGCACGCTGATCTACAAGGTGAAGATGCGCGGCACCAACTTCCC
CCCCGACGGCCCCGTAATGCAGAAGAAGACCATGGGCTGGGAGGCCTCCACCGAGCGCCTGTACCCCCGC
GACGGCGTGCTGAAGGGCGAGATCCACCAGGCCCTGAAGCTGAAGGACGGCGGCCGCTACCTGGTGGAGT
TCAAGACCATCTACATGGCCAAGAAGCCCGTGCAACTGCCCGGCTACTACTACGTGGACACCAAGCTGGA
CATCACCTCCCACAACGAGGACTACACCATCGTGGAACAGTACGAGCGCTCCGAGGGCCGCCACCACCTG
TTCCTGTACGGCATGGACGAGCTGTACAAGAAGCTTGGCAGCGGCGCCACAAACTTCTCTCTGCTAAAGC
AAGCAGGTGATGTTGAAGAAAACCCCGGGCCTCTCGAGATGTACCAAAGCCTGGCCATGGCCGCCAACCA
CGGCCCCCCGCCCGGCGCCTACGAAGCAGGTGGCCCTGGCGCCTTCATGCACAGCGCGGGCGCCGCGTCC
TCGCCCGTCTACGTGCCCACTCCGCGGGTGCCGTCCTCTGTGCTGGGCCTGTCCTACCTGCAGGGCGGTG
GCAGTGCCGCTGCAGCTGGAACCACCTCGGGTGGCAGCTCCGGGGCCGGCCCGTCGGGTGCAGGGCCTGG
GACCCAGCAGGGTAGCCCTGGCTGGAGCCAAGCTGGAGCCGAGGGAGCCGCCTACACCCCGCCGCCCGTG
TCCCCGCGCTTCTCTTTCCCGGGGACTACTGGGTCCCTGGCAGCAGCTGCCGCCGCTGCCGCAGCCCGGG
AAGCTGCAGCCTACGGCAGTGGCGGCGGGGCGGCGGGCGCTGGTCTGGCTGGCCGAGAGCAGTACGGGCG
TCCGGGCTTCGCCGGCTCCTACTCCAGCCCCTACCCAGCCTACATGGCCGACGTGGGAGCATCCTGGGCC
GCAGCCGCTGCCGCCTCTGCCGGCCCCTTCGACAGCCCAGTCCTGCACAGCCTGCCTGGACGGGCCAACC
CTGGAAGACACCCCAATCTCGATATGTTTGATGACTTCTCAGAAGGCAGAGAGTGTGTCAATTGTGGGGC
CATGTCCACCCCACTCTGGAGGCGAGATGGGACGGGACACTACCTGTGCAATGCCTGTGGCCTCTATCAC
AAGATGAACGGCATCAACCGGCCCCTCATTAAGCCTCAGCGCCGCCTGTCCGCTTCCCGCCGGGTAGGCC
TCTCCTGTGCCAACTGCCAGACTACCACCACCACGCTGTGGCGTCGTAATGCCGAGGGTGAGCCTGTATG
TAATGCCTGCGGCCTCTACATGAAGCTCCATGGGGTTCCCAGGCCTCTTGCAATGCGGAAGGAGGGGATT
CAAACCAGAAAACGGAAGCCCAAGAACCTGAATAAATCTAAGACGCCAGCAGGTCCTGCTGGTGAGACCC
TCCCTCCCTCCAGTGGTGCCTCCAGCGGTAACTCCAGCAATGCCACTAGCAGCAGCAGCAGCAGTGAAGA
GATGCGCCCCATCAAGACAGAGCCCGGGCTGTCATCTCACTATGGGCACAGCAGCTCCATGTCCCAGACA
TTCAGTACTGTGTCCGGCCACGGGCCCTCCATCCATCCAGTGCTGTCTGCTCTGAAGCTGTCCCCACAAG
GCTATGCATCTCCTGTCACTCAGACATCGCAGGCCAGCTCCAAGCAGGACTCTTGGAACAGCCTGGTCCT
GGCTGACAGTCATGGGGACATAATCACCGCGTCCGGAGGCTCGGGCCAGTGTACTAATTATGCTCTCTTG
AAATTGGCTGGAGATGTTGAGAGCAACCCAGGTCCCTCTAGAATGGCCGATACAGATGAGGGCTTTGGCC
TGGCGCGCACGCCTCTGGAGCCTGATTCCAAAGACAGGTCTTGCGATTCGAAACCTGAGAGTGCTCTGGG
GGCTCCCAGCAAGTCTCCATCATCCCCGCAGGCTGCCTTCACCCAGCAGGGCATGGAAGGAATCAAGGTG
TTTCTTCATGAACGTGAACTGTGGCTGAAGTTCCACGAAGTGGGCACAGAGATGATCATCACCAAGGCAG
GGAGGAGAATGTTTCCTAGTTACAAAGTGAAGGTGACTGGCCTTAATCCCAAAACGAAGTATATTCTTCT
CATGGATATTGTTCCCGCAGACGACCACAGATATAAATTTGCTGATAACAAATGGTCCGTAACTGGCAAA
GCAGAGCCTGCCATGCCGGGGCGCCTTTACGTGCACCCGGACTCCCCAGCAACCGGAGCCCACTGGATGC
GACAACTTGTCTCCTTCCAGAAGCTCAAACTCACCAACAACCACCTGGACCCGTTTGGACACATTATCCT
GAACTCCATGCACAAATACCAGCCCCGATTACACATCGTGAAAGCAGACGAAAATAATGGGTTCGGTTCA
AAGAACACTGCGTTTTGCACCCACGTCTTCCCGGAGACAGCTTTTATCGCTGTGACTTCGTACCAGAATC
ACAAGATCACACAGCTGAAAATTGAGAACAACCCCTTCGCCAAAGGCTTTCGGGGCAGTGATGACCTGGA
GTTACACAGGATGTCTCGGATGCAAAGTAAAGAGTATCCTGTGGTTCCCAGGAGCACAGTGAGGCACAAA
GTCACCTCCAACCACAGCCCCTTCAGCAGCGAGACCCGAGCTCTCTCCACCTCATCCAATTTAGGGTCCC
AGTACCAGTGTGAGAATGGTGTCTCTGGCCCCTCCCAGGACCTTCTGCCCCCACCTAACCCATACCCACT
GGCCCAGGAGCACAGCCAAATTTACCACTGTACCAAGAGGAAAGATGAGGAATGTTCCAGCACGGAGCAC
CCCTATAAGAAGCCGTACATGGAGACATCCCCCAGCGAGGAAGACACCTTCTATCGCTCGGGCTACCCCC
AGCAGCAGGGCCTGAGTACCTCTTACAGGACAGAGTCGGCCCAGCGGCAGGCCTGCATGTATGCCAGCTC
CGCTCCCCCCAGCGAGCCCGTGCCTAGCCTGGAGGACATCAGCTGTAACACATGGCCCAGCATGCCCTCC
TATAGCAGCTGTACCGTCACCACCGTGCAGCCCATGGACCGTCTTCCCTACCAGCACTTCTCCGCTCATT
TCACCTCGGGGCCCCTGGTCCCTCGGTTGGCTGGCATGGCCAACCATGGTTCTCCCCAGCTCGGCGAAGG
GATGTTTCAGCACCAGACCTCAGTGGCCCATCAGCCTGTGGTCAGGCAGTGCGGGCCTCAGACTGGCCTT
CAGTCTCCGGGCGGCCTCCAGCCCCCAGAGTTTCTCTACACTCACGGCGTGCCCAGGACCCTGTCCCCCC
ATCAGTATCACTCGGTACACGGCGTCGGCATGGTGCCAGAGTGGAGTGAGAATAGCTAAGTCGACGCGGC
CGCCCAACGCGTTGGATGCATAGCTTGAGTATTCTATAGTGTCACCTAAATAGCTTGGCGTAATCATGGT
CATAGCTGTTTCCTGTGTGAAATTGTTATCCGCTCACAATTCCACACAACATACGAGCCGGAAGCATAAA
GTGTAAAGCCTGGGGTGCCTAATGAGTGAGCTAACTCACATTAATTGCGTTGCGCTCACTGCCCGCTTTC
CAGTCGGGAAACCTGTCGTGCCAGCTGCATTAATGAATCGGCCAACGCGCGGGGAGAGGCGGTTTGCGTA
TTGGGCGCTCTTCCGCTTCCTCGCTCACTGACTCGCTGCGCTCGGTCGTTCGGCTGCGGCGAGCGGTATC
AGCTCACTCAAAGGCGGTAATACGGTTATCCACAGAATCAGGGGATAACGCAGGAAAGAACATGTGAGCA
AAAGGCCAGCAAAAGGCCAGGAACCGTAAAAAGGCCGCGTTGCTGGCGTTTTTCCATAGGCTCCGCCCCC
CTGACGAGCATCACAAAAATCGACGCTCAAGTCAGAGGTGGCGAAACCCGACAGGACTATAAAGATACCA
GGCGTTTCCCCCTGGAAGCTCCCTCGTGCGCTCTCCTGTTCCGACCCTGCCGCTTACCGGATACCTGTCC
GCCTTTCTCCCTTCGGGAAGCGTGGCGCTTTCTCATAGCTCACGCTGTAGGTATCTCAGTTCGGTGTAGG
TCGTTCGCTCCAAGCTGGGCTGTGTGCACGAACCCCCCGTTCAGCCCGACCGCTGCGCCTTATCCGGTAA
CTATCGTCTTGAGTCCAACCCGGTAAGACACGACTTATCGCCACTGGCAGCAGCCACTGGTAACAGGATT
AGCAGAGCGAGGTATGTAGGCGGTGCTACAGAGTTCTTGAAGTGGTGGCCTAACTACGGCTACACTAGAA
GAACAGTATTTGGTATCTGCGCTCTGCTGAAGCCAGTTACCTTCGGAAAAAGAGTTGGTAGCTCTTGATC
CGGCAAACAAACCACCGCTGGTAGCGGTGGTTTTTTTGTTTGCAAGCAGCAGATTACGCGCAGAAAAAAA
GGATCTCAAGAAGATCCTTTGATCTTTTCTACGGGGTCTGACGCTCAGTGGAACGAAAACTCACGTTAAG
GGATTTTGGTCATGAGATTATCAAAAAGGATCTTCACCTAGATCCTTTTAAATTAAAAATGAAGTTTTAA
ATCAATCTAAAGTATATATGAGTAAACTTGGTCTGACAGTTACCAATGCTTAATCAGTGAGGCACCTATC
TCAGCGATCTGTCTATTTCGTTCATCCATAGTTGCCTGACTCCCCGTCGTGTAGATAACTACGATACGGG
AGGGCTTACCATCTGGCCCCAGTGCTGCAATGATACCGCGAGACCCACGCTCACCGGCTCCAGATTTATC
AGCAATAAACCAGCCAGCCGGAAGGGCCGAGCGCAGAAGTGGTCCTGCAACTTTATCCGCCTCCATCCAG
TCTATTAATTGTTGCCGGGAAGCTAGAGTAAGTAGTTCGCCAGTTAATAGTTTGCGCAACGTTGTTGCCA
TTGCTACAGGCATCGTGGTGTCACGCTCGTCGTTTGGTATGGCTTCATTCAGCTCCGGTTCCCAACGATC
AAGGCGAGTTACATGATCCCCCATGTTGTGCAAAAAAGCGGTTAGCTCCTTCGGTCCTCCGATCGTTGTC
AGAAGTAAGTTGGCCGCAGTGTTATCACTCATGGTTATGGCAGCACTGCATAATTCTCTTACTGTCATGC
CATCCGTAAGATGCTTTTCTGTGACTGGTGAGTACTCAACCAAGTCATTCTGAGAATAGTGTATGCGGCG
ACCGAGTTGCTCTTGCCCGGCGTCAATACGGGATAATACCGCGCCACATAGCAGAACTTTAAAAGTGCTC
ATCATTGGAAAACGTTCTTCGGGGCGAAAACTCTCAAGGATCTTACCGCTGTTGAGATCCAGTTCGATGT
AACCCACTCGTGCACCCAACTGATCTTCAGCATCTTTTACTTTCACCAGCGTTTCTGGGTGAGCAAAAAC
AGGAAGGCAAAATGCCGCAAAAAAGGGAATAAGGGCGACACGGAAATGTTGAATACTCATACTCTTCCTT
TTTCAATATTATTGAAGCATTTATCAGGGTTATTGTCTCATGAGCGGATACATATTTGAATGTATTTAGA
AAAATAAACAAATAGGGGTTCCGCGCACATTTCCCCGAAAAGTGCCACCTGATGCGGTGTGAAATACCGC
ACAGATGCGTAAGGAGAAAATACCGCATCAGGAAATTGTAAGCGTTAATATTTTGTTAAAATTCGCGTTA
AATTTTTGTTAAATCAGCTCATTTTTTAACCAATAGGCCGAAATCGGCAAAATCCCTTATAAATCAAAAG
AATAGACCGAGATAGGGT
[37 nt withheld, positions 8349-8385]
AAAGAACGTGGACTCCAACGTCAAAGG
[49 nt withheld, positions 8413-8461]
T
[91 nt withheld, positions 8463-8553]
G
[124 nt withheld, positions 8555-8678]
CCATTCGCCATTCAGGCTGCGCAACTGTTGGGAAGGGCGATCGGTGCGGGCCTCTTCGCTATTACGCCAG
CTGGCGAAAGGGGGATGTGCTGCAAGGCGATTAAGTTGGGTAACGCCAGGGTTTTCCCAGTCACGACGTT
